Addgene plasmid #37255: pLK25
Depositing lab: Ann Hubbard. Depositing organization: Johns Hopkins University and School of Medicine. Publication: Scribble associates with two polarity proteins, Lgl2 and Vangl2, via distinct molecular domains. Kallay LM, McNickle A, Brennwald PJ, Hubbard AL, Braiterman LT. J Cell Biochem. 2006 Oct 1;99(2):647-64. 10.1002/jcb.20992 PubMed 16791850.
Backbone
  Vector backbone: pAdLox GI 1488684
  Backbone size w/o insert (bp): 4224
  Vector type: Mammalian Expression
Growth in bacteria
  Bacterial resistance: Ampicillin, 100 μg/mL
  Growth temperature: 37°C
  Growth strain: DH5alpha
  Copy number: High Copy
Gene/Insert
  Gene/Insert name: Scribble (alt name: CRIB1; SCRB1; SCRIB1; Vartul)
  Species: H. sapiens (human)
  Insert size (bp): 1425
  Mutation: aa 727-1630
  GenBank ID: 23513
  Entrez Gene: SCRIB (a.k.a. CRIB1, SCRB1, SCRIB1, Vartul, oSCRIB)
  Promoter: CMV
  Tag / fusion protein: EGFP (N terminal on insert)
  Cloning method: Restriction Enzyme; 5′ cloning site HindIII (not destroyed); 3′ cloning site MfeI (not destroyed)
  Sequencing primers: 5′ EGFP-C; 3′ SV40pA-Rev
Terms and licenses: Academic/Nonprofit Terms; Industry Terms: Not Available to Industry
Depositor comments: contains EGFP PDZ
How to cite: pLK25 was a gift from Ann Hubbard (Addgene plasmid # 37255 ; http://n2t.net/addgene:37255 ; RRID:Addgene_37255)
