[The description below was written by a language model from this plasmid's Addgene catalogue record.]
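Description:
pLK25 is a mammalian expression plasmid built on the pAdLox backbone, a shuttle vector generally used to generate recombinant adenovirus through Cre/lox-mediated recombination, although the record itself classifies the construct simply as a mammalian expression vector and does not list any viral or lox elements. It is maintained in E. coli as a high-copy plasmid under ampicillin selection. The record does not state a mammalian selection marker.

The payload is a fragment of human Scribble (SCRIB, also known as Vartul, CRIB1 or SCRB1), a scaffold protein involved in epithelial cell polarity. The fragment is recorded as amino acids 727–1630, and the depositor describes it as "EGFP PDZ", indicating that it is meant to carry the PDZ domain region of the protein without the N-terminal portion. EGFP is fused to the N terminus of the fragment, and the fusion is driven by the CMV promoter for strong constitutive expression in mammalian cells. The SV40 polyA reverse sequencing primer suggests an SV40 polyadenylation signal lies downstream. The insert was placed between HindIII and MfeI sites, both of which remain intact. The listed insert size of 1425 bp is shorter than would be needed to encode roughly 900 residues, so the size and the residue range do not fully agree, and the record does not resolve this.

The associated study mapped how Scribble binds the polarity proteins Lgl2 and Vangl2 through distinct domains. The construct therefore fits use as a fluorescently tagged domain-deletion variant for testing which interactions or localisation patterns depend on the PDZ region.
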