>Addgene plasmid #37255 | pLK25 | addgene partial sequence | sequence record 48341 | EGFP-C 5'-CATGGTCCTGCTGGAGTTCGTG-3'
TCGAGCTCAAGCTTATGCTGACCCTCACCATCCTGCGGCAGACTGGGGGCCTGGGCATCAGCATTGCGGG
CGGCAAGGGCTCCACACCCTATAAGGGGGACGACGAGGGCATATTCATCTCTCGGGTGTCCGAGGAAGGC
CCTGCGGCCCGGGCTGGAGTCCGTGTGGGTGACAAGCTCCTGGAGGTGAATGGTGTGGCTCTGCAGGGCG
CCGAGCACCACGAGGCCGTGGAGGCGCTCCGGGGGGCCGGCACTGCCGTGCAGATGCGAGTGTGGCGGGA
GCGCATGGTGGAGCCTGAGAACGCGGTCACCATCACGCCGCTGCGGCCCGAGGATGATTACAGCCCCCGA
GAGCGGCGGGGAGGGGGGCTGCGCCTGCCCCTGCTCCCGCCTGAGAGCCCCGGGCCCCTCCGTCAGCGCC
ACGTGGCCTGCCTGGCACGCAGCGAGAGGGGGCTGGGCTTCAGCATTGCTGGTGGGAAAGGCTCCACACC
CTACAGGGCTGGTGATGCGGGCATCTTCGTCTCCCGCATTGCCGAGGGCGGTGCTGCTCACCGCGCGGGC
ACACTGCAGGTTGGCGACCGCGTCCTCTCTATTAATGGAGTGGACGTGACTGAGGCCAGGCATGACCACG
CCGTCTCCCTGCTGACCGCTGCCTCCCCCACCATCGCCCTGCTGTTGGAGCGGGAGGCTGGGGGCCCTCT
TCCTCCCAGCCCT
