>Addgene plasmid #37255 | pLK25 | addgene partial sequence | sequence record 48373 | SV40pA-Rev
TAGCTGCATAACAGTTACAACAACAATTGCATTCATTTTATGTTTCAGGTTCAGGGGGAGGTGTGGGAGG
TTTTTTAAAGCAAGTAAAACCTCTACAAAGAATTGCATTCATTTTATGTTTCAGGTTCAGGGGGAGGTGT
GGGAGGTTTTTTAAAGCAAGTAAAACCTCTACAAATGTGGTATGGCTGATTATGATCAGTTATCTAGTTA
CAGTCTCGCCGAGGTCTCGGCTGGGGTGGGGCAGTTAGTTAGTCACAGGCCAGAACTCCTGTGGGGTCTC
TTTAAAATGCTAACACCCAGGTTAAAAGACTTGGGGCAAGGGTGGTGCTGGAGCTGGCAGGGCCCCCACC
CCAAGTCTGGGGGAGGTGCCTGCTCCTCTAGGAGGGCACAGGGCCCAGGCCACGGCGCCCAGGCCTTACG
GGGCGGCGGCTGCTGCACAGTGCCACATCTTCAGGGCCCACAGCGCCGGGTGAGGGCCTGCCCAGAAGCA
CCAGAGCCACTTCTCCATCCTCCTCCTGCGGGCCAGGGCTGGGAGATGGTTCCAGGGACCTCAACTCCTC
AGCAAAGTCCGGTGACAGGCGTCCCGGGGAGGTGCTGGTCTGGGGGCCAAGGTCTTCCACAGGGGTGGGC
GACGGGGTGGGCGCAGGGGAAGGGGCCTCGGCCAGTCGCTCCAGGGGCCCCCGCGTGCCCCGGCCTTCCT
GGGACCTGCTGAGGACCATCTGTGCTCGGAGAGCGTCCTGTTCCAATGACTTCATCCTGGCTGCCCTCCA
CAGCGCACGCTTCTCGGCCTCCAGGGCCCGGAGCTCGGCAGGGGACAG
